>Addgene plasmid #177130 | pLenti-Ef1a-mClover-W377A/W428A YTHDC1-T2A-BSD-siRNA-Resistant | addgene full sequence | sequence record 366262 | Addgene NGS Result
GTCGACGGATCGGGAGATCTCCCGATCCCCTATGGTGCACTCTCAGTACAATCTGCTCTGATGCCGCATA
GTTAAGCCAGTATCTGCTCCCTGCTTGTGTGTTGGAGGTCGCTGAGTAGTGCGCGAGCAAAATTTAAGCT
ACAACAAGGCAAGGCTTGACCGACAATTGCATGAAGAATCTGCTTAGGGTTAGGCGTTTTGCGCTGCTTC
GCGATGTACGGGCCAGATATACGCGTTGACATTGATTATTGACTAGTTATTAATAGTAATCAATTACGGG
GTCATTAGTTCATAGCCCATATATGGAGTTCCGCGTTACATAACTTACGGTAAATGGCCCGCCTGGCTGA
CCGCCCAACGACCCCCGCCCATTGACGTCAATAATGACGTATGTTCCCATAGTAACGCCAATAGGGACTT
TCCATTGACGTCAATGGGTGGAGTATTTACGGTAAACTGCCCACTTGGCAGTACATCAAGTGTATCATAT
GCCAAGTACGCCCCCTATTGACGTCAATGACGGTAAATGGCCCGCCTGGCATTATGCCCAGTACATGACC
TTATGGGACTTTCCTACTTGGCAGTACATCTACGTATTAGTCATCGCTATTACCATGGTGATGCGGTTTT
GGCAGTACATCAATGGGCGTGGATAGCGGTTTGACTCACGGGGATTTCCAAGTCTCCACCCCATTGACGT
CAATGGGAGTTTGTTTTGGCACCAAAATCAACGGGACTTTCCAAAATGTCGTAACAACTCCGCCCCATTG
ACGCAAATGGGCGGTAGGCGTGTACGGTGGGAGGTCTATATAAGCAGCGCGTTTTGCCTGTACTGGGTCT
CTCTGGTTAGACCAGATCTGAGCCTGGGAGCTCTCTGGCTAACTAGGGAACCCACTGCTTAAGCCTCAAT
AAAGCTTGCCTTGAGTGCTTCAAGTAGTGTGTGCCCGTCTGTTGTGTGACTCTGGTAACTAGAGATCCCT
CAGACCCTTTTAGTCAGTGTGGAAAATCTCTAGCAGTGGCGCCCGAACAGGGACTTGAAAGCGAAAGGGA
AACCAGAGGAGCTCTCTCGACGCAGGACTCGGCTTGCTGAAGCGCGCACGGCAAGAGGCGAGGGGCGGCG
ACTGGTGAGTACGCCAAAAATTTTGACTAGCGGAGGCTAGAAGGAGAGAGATGGGTGCGAGAGCGTCAGT
ATTAAGCGGGGGAGAATTAGATCGCGATGGGAAAAAATTCGGTTAAGGCCAGGGGGAAAGAAAAAATATA
AATTAAAACATATAGTATGGGCAAGCAGGGAGCTAGAACGATTCGCAGTTAATCCTGGCCTGTTAGAAAC
ATCAGAAGGCTGTAGACAAATACTGGGACAGCTACAACCATCCCTTCAGACAGGATCAGAAGAACTTAGA
TCATTATATAATACAGTAGCAACCCTCTATTGTGTGCATCAAAGGATAGAGATAAAAGACACCAAGGAAG
CTTTAGACAAGATAGAGGAAGAGCAAAACAAAAGTAAGACCACCGCACAGCAAGCGGCCGCTGATCTTCA
GACCTGGAGGAGGAGATATGAGGGACAATTGGAGAAGTGAATTATATAAATATAAAGTAGTAAAAATTGA
ACCATTAGGAGTAGCACCCACCAAGGCAAAGAGAAGAGTGGTGCAGAGAGAAAAAAGAGCAGTGGGAATA
GGAGCTTTGTTCCTTGGGTTCTTGGGAGCAGCAGGAAGCACTATGGGCGCAGCGTCAATGACGCTGACGG
TACAGGCCAGACAATTATTGTCTGGTATAGTGCAGCAGCAGAACAATTTGCTGAGGGCTATTGAGGCGCA
ACAGCATCTGTTGCAACTCACAGTCTGGGGCATCAAGCAGCTCCAGGCAAGAATCCTGGCTGTGGAAAGA
TACCTAAAGGATCAACAGCTCCTGGGGATTTGGGGTTGCTCTGGAAAACTCATTTGCACCACTGCTGTGC
CTTGGAATGCTAGTTGGAGTAATAAATCTCTGGAACAGATTTGGAATCACACGACCTGGATGGAGTGGGA
CAGAGAAATTAACAATTACACAAGCTTAATACACTCCTTAATTGAAGAATCGCAAAACCAGCAAGAAAAG
AATGAACAAGAATTATTGGAATTAGATAAATGGGCAAGTTTGTGGAATTGGTTTAACATAACAAATTGGC
TGTGGTATATAAAATTATTCATAATGATAGTAGGAGGCTTGGTAGGTTTAAGAATAGTTTTTGCTGTACT
TTCTATAGTGAATAGAGTTAGGCAGGGATATTCACCATTATCGTTTCAGACCCACCTCCCAACCCCGAGG
GGACCCGACAGGCCCGAAGGAATAGAAGAAGAAGGTGGAGAGAGAGACAGAGACAGATCCATTCGATTAG
TGAACGGATCGGCACTGCGTGCGCCAATTCTGCAGACAAATGGCAGTATTCATCCACAATTTTAAAAGAA
AAGGGGGGATTGGGGGGTACAGTGCAGGGGAAAGAATAGTAGACATAATAGCAACAGACATACAAACTAA
AGAATTACAAAAACAAATTACAAAAATTCAAAATTTTCGGGTTTATTACAGGGACAGCAGAGATCCAGTT
TGGTTAATTAGCTAGCTGCAAAGATGGATAAAGTTTTAAACAGAGAGGAATCTTTGCAGCTAATGGACCT
TCTAGGTCTTGAAAGGAGTGGGAATTGGCTCCGGTGCCCGTCAGTGGGCAGAGCGCACATCGCCCACAGT
CCCCGAGAAGTTGGGGGGAGGGGTCGGCAATTGAACCGGTGCCTAGAGAAGGTGGCGCGGGGTAAACTGG
GAAAGTGATGTCGTGTACTGGCTCCGCCTTTTTCCCGAGGGTGGGGGAGAACCGTATATAAGTGCAGTAG
TCGCCGTGAACGTTCTTTTTCGCAACGGGTTTGCCGCCAGAACACAGGTAAGTGCCGTGTGTGGTTCCCG
CGGGCCTGGCCTCTTTACGGGTTATGGCCCTTGCGTGCCTTGAATTACTTCCACCTGGCTGCAGTACGTG
ATTCTTGATCCCGAGCTTCGGGTTGGAAGTGGGTGGGAGAGTTCGAGGCCTTGCGCTTAAGGAGCCCCTT
CGCCTCGTGCTTGAGTTGAGGCCTGGCCTGGGCGCTGGGGCCGCCGCGTGCGAATCTGGTGGCACCTTCG
CGCCTGTCTCGCTGCTTTCGATAAGTCTCTAGCCATTTAAAATTTTTGATGACCTGCTGCGACGCTTTTT
TTCTGGCAAGATAGTCTTGTAAATGCGGGCCAAGATCTGCACACTGGTATTTCGGTTTTTGGGGCCGCGG
GCGGCGACGGGGCCCGTGCGTCCCAGCGCACATGTTCGGCGAGGCGGGGCCTGCGAGCGCGGCCACCGAG
AATCGGACGGGGGTAGTCTCAAGCTGGCCGGCCTGCTCTGGTGCCTGGCCTCGCGCCGCCGTGTATCGCC
CCGCCCTGGGCGGCAAGGCTGGCCCGGTCGGCACCAGTTGCGTGAGCGGAAAGATGGCCGCTTCCCGGCC
CTGCTGCAGGGAGCTCAAAATGGAGGACGCGGCGCTCGGGAGAGCGGGCGGGTGAGTCACCCACACAAAG
GAAAAGGGCCTTTCCGTCCTCAGCCGTCGCTTCATGTGACTCCACGGAGTACCGGGCGCCGTCCAGGCAC
CTCGATTAGTTCTCGAGCTTTTGGAGTACGTCGTCTTTAGGTTGGGGGGAGGGGTTTTATGCGATGGAGT
TTCCCCACACTGAGTGGGTGGAGACTGAAGTTAGGCCAGCTTGGCACTTGATGTAATTCTCCTTGGAATT
TGCCCTTTTTGAGTTTGGATCTTGGTTCATTCTCAAGCCTCAGACAGTGGTTCAAAGTTTTTTTCTTCCA
TTTCAGGTGTCGTGACGTACGGCCACCATGGTGAGCAAGGGCGAGGAGCTGTTCACCGGGGTGGTGCCCA
TCCTGGTCGAGCTGGACGGCGACGTAAACGGCCACAAGTTCAGCGTCCGCGGCGAGGGCGAGGGCGATGC
CACCAACGGCAAGCTGACCCTGAAGTTCATCTGCACCACCGGCAAGCTGCCCGTGCCCTGGCCCACCCTC
GTGACCACCTTCGGCTACGGCGTGGCCTGCTTCAGCCGCTACCCCGACCACATGAAGCAGCACGACTTCT
TCAAGTCCGCCATGCCCGAAGGCTACGTCCAGGAGCGCACCATCTCTTTCAAGGACGACGGTACCTACAA
GACCCGCGCCGAGGTGAAGTTCGAGGGCGACACCCTGGTGAACCGCATCGAGCTGAAGGGCATCGACTTC
AAGGAGGACGGCAACATCCTGGGGCACAAGCTGGAGTACAACTTCAACAGCCACAACGTCTATATCACGG
CCGACAAGCAGAAGAACGGCATCAAGGCTAACTTCAAGATCCGCCACAACGTTGAGGACGGCAGCGTGCA
GCTCGCCGACCACTACCAGCAGAACACCCCCATCGGCGACGGCCCCGTGCTGCTGCCCGACAACCACTAC
CTGAGCCATCAGTCCAAGCTGAGCAAAGACCCCAACGAGAAGCGCGATCACATGGTCCTGCTGGAGTTCG
TGACCGCCGCCGGGATTACACATGGCATGGACGAGCTGTACAAGGCGGCTGACAGTCGGGAGGAGAAAGA
TGGAGAACTTAATGTTCTGGATGATATTTTAACTGAAGTACCAGAACAAGATGATGAACTGTATAATCCA
GAGAGTGAACAAGATAAAAATGAGAAAAAGGGATCAAAAAGAAAAAGTGATCGAATGGAATCTACTGATA
CCAAACGACAAAAGCCTTCTGTCCATTCAAGACAACTGGTTTCTAAGCCACTGAGCTCATCTGTTAGCAA
TAACAAAAGAATAGTTAGTACAAAAGGAAAGTCAGCCACAGAGTATAAAAATGAGGAATATCAAAGATCT
GAAAGAAACAAGCGTCTAGATGCTGATCGGAAAATTCGTCTATCAAGTAGTGCCTCCAGAGAACCTTATA
AGAATCAACCTGAAAAAACCTGTGTCCGGAAAAGGGATCCTGAAAGGAGGGCCAAATCTCCTACGCCAGA
TGGTTCTGAGAGAATTGGGCTTGAAGTGGATAGACGTGCAAGCAGATCCAGCCAGTCTTCTAAGGAAGAA
GTGAACTCTGAAGAATATGGCTCTGACCATGAGACTGGCAGCAGTGGTTCTTCTGATGAGCAAGGGAACA
ACACTGAGAATGAGGAGGAAGGAGTGGAAGAAGATGTGGAGGAAGATGAAGAAGTAGAAGAAGATGCAGA
AGAAGATGAAGAGGTGGATGAAGATGGAGAGGAGGAGGAGGAAGAGGAGGAGGAGGAAGAGGAGGAGGAG
GAGGAGGAAGAAGAAGAATATGAACAGGATGAGAGAGACCAGAAAGAGGAGGGAAATGATTATGACACTC
GAAGTGAGGCCAGTGACTCTGGTTCTGAATCTGTTTCCTTCACAGATGGGTCTGTCAGATCTGGTTCAGG
CACAGATGGATCAGATGAGAAAAAGAAGGAAAGGAAGAGAGCTAGAGGCATATCTCCAATTGTTTTTGAT
AGAAGTGGAAGCTCTGCATCAGAGTCATATGCAGGTTCAGAAAAGAAGCATGAGAAATTATCATCTTCCG
TTCGTGCTGTCCGAAAAGATCAAACCAGTAAACTCAAATATGTGCTTCAAGATGCAAGATTTTTCCTCAT
AAAGAGTAACAACCATGAGAATGTGTCTCTTGCCAAAGCGAAGGGTGTAGCGTCCACGCTCCCTGTAAAT
GAGAAGAAATTAAATCTTGCATTTAGATCTGCAAGGAGTGTTATCTTAATATTTTCTGTCAGAGAGAGTG
GAAAATTTCAAGGGTTTGCAAGACTTTCTTCAGAATCACATCACGGAGGATCTCCTATACACGCGGTGCT
TCCAGCAGGAATGAGTGCTAAAATGCTGGGAGGTGTCTTTAAAATTGACTGGATTTGCAGGCGTGAATTA
CCCTTCACTAAGTCGGCTCATCTCACCAATCCTTGGAATGAACATAAACCAGTAAAGATCGGACGTGATG
GACAGGAAATTGAACTTGAATGTGGAACCCAGCTTTGTCTTCTGTTTCCCCCCGATGAAAGTATTGACTT
GTATCAGGTGATCCACAAGATGAGACACAAGAGAAGAATGCATTCTCAGCCCCGATCACGAGGACGTCCA
TCCCGTCGAGAACCAGTCCGGGATGTGGGAAGGCGTCGACCAGAAGATTATGATATTCATAACAGCAGAA
AGAAACCAAGGATTGACTATCCCCCTGAGTTTCACCAGAGACCAGGGTATTTAAAGGATCCACGATACCA
GGAAGTGGACAGACGATTTTCAGGAGTTCGCCGAGATGTGTTTTTAAATGGGTCCTACAATGATTATGTG
AGGGAATTTCATAACATGGGACCACCACCACCTTGGCAAGGAATGCCCCCTTACCCAGGAATGGAACAAC
CTCCACACCATCCTTACTATCAGCACCATGCTCCACCTCCTCAAGCTCATCCCCCTTACTCAGGACATCA
TCCAGTACCACATGAAGCAAGATACAGAGATAAACGAGTACATGATTATGATATGAGGGTGGATGATTTC
CTTCGTCGCACACAAGCTGTTGTCAGTGGCCGGAGAAGTAGACCCCGTGAAAGAGACCGGGAACGAGAGC
GAGACCGCCCTAGAGATAACAGACGAGACAGAGAGCGAGATAGAGGACGTGATAGAGAAAGAGAAAGAGA
GCGATTATGTGATCGAGACAGAGACCGAGGGGAGAGAGGTCGATATAGAAGAATTAACTGTACAGGCAGT
GGAGAGGGCAGAGGAAGTCTGCTAACATGCGGTGACGTCGAGGAGAATCCTGGCCCAATGGCCAAGCCTT
TGTCTCAAGAAGAATCCACCCTCATTGAAAGAGCAACGGCTACAATCAACAGCATCCCCATCTCTGAAGA
CTACAGCGTCGCCAGCGCAGCTCTCTCTAGCGACGGCCGCATCTTCACTGGTGTCAATGTATATCATTTT
ACTGGGGGACCTTGTGCAGAACTCGTGGTGCTGGGCACTGCTGCTGCTGCGGCAGCTGGCAACCTGACTT
GTATCGTCGCGATCGGAAATGAGAACAGGGGCATCTTGAGCCCCTGCGGACGGTGCCGACAGGTGCTTCT
CGATCTGCATCCTGGGATCAAAGCCATAGTGAAGGACAGTGATGGACAGCCGACGGCAGTTGGGATTCGT
GAATTGCTGCCCTCTGGTTATGTGTGGGAGGGCTAAGAATTCGATATCAAGCTTATCGGTAATCAACCTC
TGGATTACAAAATTTGTGAAAGATTGACTGGTATTCTTAACTATGTTGCTCCTTTTACGCTATGTGGATA
CGCTGCTTTAATGCCTTTGTATCATGCTATTGCTTCCCGTATGGCTTTCATTTTCTCCTCCTTGTATAAA
TCCTGGTTGCTGTCTCTTTATGAGGAGTTGTGGCCCGTTGTCAGGCAACGTGGCGTGGTGTGCACTGTGT
TTGCTGACGCAACCCCCACTGGTTGGGGCATTGCCACCACCTGTCAGCTCCTTTCCGGGACTTTCGCTTT
CCCCCTCCCTATTGCCACGGCGGAACTCATCGCCGCCTGCCTTGCCCGCTGCTGGACAGGGGCTCGGCTG
TTGGGCACTGACAATTCCGTGGTGTTGTCGGGGAAATCATCGTCCTTTCCTTGGCTGCTCGCCTGTGTTG
CCACCTGGATTCTGCGCGGGACGTCCTTCTGCTACGTCCCTTCGGCCCTCAATCCAGCGGACCTTCCTTC
CCGCGGCCTGCTGCCGGCTCTGCGGCCTCTTCCGCGTCTTCGCCTTCGCCCTCAGACGAGTCGGATCTCC
CTTTGGGCCGCCTCCCCGCATCGATACCGTCGACCTCGAGACCTAGAAAAACATGGAGCAATCACAAGTA
GCAATACAGCAGCTACCAATGCTGATTGTGCCTGGCTAGAAGCACAAGAGGAGGAGGAGGTGGGTTTTCC
AGTCACACCTCAGGTACCTTTAAGACCAATGACTTACAAGGCAGCTGTAGATCTTAGCCACTTTTTAAAA
GAAAAGGGGGGACTGGAAGGGCTAATTCACTCCCAACGAAGACAAGATATCCTTGATCTGTGGATCTACC
ACACACAAGGCTACTTCCCTGATTGGCAGAACTACACACCAGGGCCAGGGATCAGATATCCACTGACCTT
TGGATGGTGCTACAAGCTAGTACCAGTTGAGCAAGAGAAGGTAGAAGAAGCCAATGAAGGAGAGAACACC
CGCTTGTTACACCCTGTGAGCCTGCATGGGATGGATGACCCGGAGAGAGAAGTATTAGAGTGGAGGTTTG
ACAGCCGCCTAGCATTTCATCACATGGCCCGAGAGCTGCATCCGGACTGTACTGGGTCTCTCTGGTTAGA
CCAGATCTGAGCCTGGGAGCTCTCTGGCTAACTAGGGAACCCACTGCTTAAGCCTCAATAAAGCTTGCCT
TGAGTGCTTCAAGTAGTGTGTGCCCGTCTGTTGTGTGACTCTGGTAACTAGAGATCCCTCAGACCCTTTT
AGTCAGTGTGGAAAATCTCTAGCAGGGCCCGTTTAAACCCGCTGATCAGCCTCGACTGTGCCTTCTAGTT
GCCAGCCATCTGTTGTTTGCCCCTCCCCCGTGCCTTCCTTGACCCTGGAAGGTGCCACTCCCACTGTCCT
TTCCTAATAAAATGAGGAAATTGCATCGCATTGTCTGAGTAGGTGTCATTCTATTCTGGGGGGTGGGGTG
GGGCAGGACAGCAAGGGGGAGGATTGGGAAGACAATAGCAGGCATGCTGGGGATGCGGTGGGCTCTATGG
CTTCTGAGGCGGAAAGAACCAGCTGGGGCTCTAGGGGGTATCCCC
[124 nt withheld, positions 8866-8989]
C
[91 nt withheld, positions 8991-9081]
A
[49 nt withheld, positions 9083-9131]
CCTTTGACGTTGGAGTCCACGTTCTTT
[37 nt withheld, positions 9159-9195]
ACCCTATCTCGGTCTATTCTTTTGATTTATAAGGGATTTTGCCGATTTCGGCCTATTGGTTAAAAAATGA
GCTGATTTAACAAAAATTTAACGCGAATTAATTCTGTGGAATGTGTGTCAGTTAGGGTGTGGAAAGTCCC
CAGGCTCCCCAGCAGGCAGAAGTATGCAAAGCATGCATCTCAATTAGTCAGCAACCAGGTGTGGAAAGTC
CCCAGGCTCCCCAGCAGGCAGAAGTATGCAAAGCATGCATCTCAATTAGTCAGCAACCATAGTCCCGCCC
CTAACTCCGCCCATCCCGCCCCTAACTCCGCCCAGTTCCGCCCATTCTCCGCCCCATGGCTGACTAATTT
TTTTTATTTATGCAGAGGCCGAGGCCGCCTCTGCCTCTGAGCTATTCCAGAAGTAGTGAGGAGGCTTTTT
TGGAGGCCTAGGCTTTTGCAAAAAGCTCCCGGGAGCTTGTATATCCATTTTCGGATCTGATCAGCACGTG
TTGACAATTAATCATCGGCATAGTATATCGGCATAGTATAATACGACAAGGTGAGGAACTAAACCATGGC
CAAGTTGACCAGTGCCGTTCCGGTGCTCACCGCGCGCGACGTCGCCGGAGCGGTCGAGTTCTGGACCGAC
CGGCTCGGGTTCTCCCGGGACTTCGTGGAGGACGACTTCGCCGGTGTGGTCCGGGACGACGTGACCCTGT
TCATCAGCGCGGTCCAGGACCAGGTGGTGCCGGACAACACCCTGGCCTGGGTGTGGGTGCGCGGCCTGGA
CGAGCTGTACGCCGAGTGGTCGGAGGTCGTGTCCACGAACTTCCGGGACGCCTCCGGGCCGGCCATGACC
GAGATCGGCGAGCAGCCGTGGGGGCGGGAGTTCGCCCTGCGCGACCCGGCCGGCAACTGCGTGCACTTCG
TGGCCGAGGAGCAGGACTGACACGTGCTACGAGATTTCGATTCCACCGCCGCCTTCTATGAAAGGTTGGG
CTTCGGAATCGTTTTCCGGGACGCCGGCTGGATGATCCTCCAGCGCGGGGATCTCATGCTGGAGTTCTTC
GCCCACCCCAACTTGTTTATTGCAGCTTATAATGGTTACAAATAAAGCAATAGCATCACAAATTTCACAA
ATAAAGCATTTTTTTCACTGCATTCTAGTTGTGGTTTGTCCAAACTCATCAATGTATCTTATCATGTCTG
TATACCGTCGACCTCTAGCTAGAGCTTGGCGTAATCATGGTCATAGCTGTTTCCTGTGTGAAATTGTTAT
CCGCTCACAATTCCACACAACATACGAGCCGGAAGCATAAAGTGTAAAGCCTGGGGTGCCTAATGAGTGA
GCTAACTCACATTAATTGCGTTGCGCTCACTGCCCGCTTTCCAGTCGGGAAACCTGTCGTGCCAGCTGCA
TTAATGAATCGGCCAACGCGCGGGGAGAGGCGGTTTGCGTATTGGGCGCTCTTCCGCTTCCTCGCTCACT
GACTCGCTGCGCTCGGTCGTTCGGCTGCGGCGAGCGGTATCAGCTCACTCAAAGGCGGTAATACGGTTAT
CCACAGAATCAGGGGATAACGCAGGAAAGAACATGTGAGCAAAAGGCCAGCAAAAGGCCAGGAACCGTAA
AAAGGCCGCGTTGCTGGCGTTTTTCCATAGGCTCCGCCCCCCTGACGAGCATCACAAAAATCGACGCTCA
AGTCAGAGGTGGCGAAACCCGACAGGACTATAAAGATACCAGGCGTTTCCCCCTGGAAGCTCCCTCGTGC
GCTCTCCTGTTCCGACCCTGCCGCTTACCGGATACCTGTCCGCCTTTCTCCCTTCGGGAAGCGTGGCGCT
TTCTCATAGCTCACGCTGTAGGTATCTCAGTTCGGTGTAGGTCGTTCGCTCCAAGCTGGGCTGTGTGCAC
GAACCCCCCGTTCAGCCCGACCGCTGCGCCTTATCCGGTAACTATCGTCTTGAGTCCAACCCGGTAAGAC
ACGACTTATCGCCACTGGCAGCAGCCACTGGTAACAGGATTAGCAGAGCGAGGTATGTAGGCGGTGCTAC
AGAGTTCTTGAAGTGGTGGCCTAACTACGGCTACACTAGAAGAACAGTATTTGGTATCTGCGCTCTGCTG
AAGCCAGTTACCTTCGGAAAAAGAGTTGGTAGCTCTTGATCCGGCAAACAAACCACCGCTGGTAGCGGTG
GTTTTTTTGTTTGCAAGCAGCAGATTACGCGCAGAAAAAAAGGATCTCAAGAAGATCCTTTGATCTTTTC
TACGGGGTCTGACGCTCAGTGGAACGAAAACTCACGTTAAGGGATTTTGGTCATGAGATTATCAAAAAGG
ATCTTCACCTAGATCCTTTTAAATTAAAAATGAAGTTTTAAATCAATCTAAAGTATATATGAGTAAACTT
GGTCTGACAGTTACCAATGCTTAATCAGTGAGGCACCTATCTCAGCGATCTGTCTATTTCGTTCATCCAT
AGTTGCCTGACTCCCCGTCGTGTAGATAACTACGATACGGGAGGGCTTACCATCTGGCCCCAGTGCTGCA
ATGATACCGCGAGACCCACGCTCACCGGCTCCAGATTTATCAGCAATAAACCAGCCAGCCGGAAGGGCCG
AGCGCAGAAGTGGTCCTGCAACTTTATCCGCCTCCATCCAGTCTATTAATTGTTGCCGGGAAGCTAGAGT
AAGTAGTTCGCCAGTTAATAGTTTGCGCAACGTTGTTGCCATTGCTACAGGCATCGTGGTGTCACGCTCG
TCGTTTGGTATGGCTTCATTCAGCTCCGGTTCCCAACGATCAAGGCGAGTTACATGATCCCCCATGTTGT
GCAAAAAAGCGGTTAGCTCCTTCGGTCCTCCGATCGTTGTCAGAAGTAAGTTGGCCGCAGTGTTATCACT
CATGGTTATGGCAGCACTGCATAATTCTCTTACTGTCATGCCATCCGTAAGATGCTTTTCTGTGACTGGT
GAGTACTCAACCAAGTCATTCTGAGAATAGTGTATGCGGCGACCGAGTTGCTCTTGCCCGGCGTCAATAC
GGGATAATACCGCGCCACATAGCAGAACTTTAAAAGTGCTCATCATTGGAAAACGTTCTTCGGGGCGAAA
ACTCTCAAGGATCTTACCGCTGTTGAGATCCAGTTCGATGTAACCCACTCGTGCACCCAACTGATCTTCA
GCATCTTTTACTTTCACCAGCGTTTCTGGGTGAGCAAAAACAGGAAGGCAAAATGCCGCAAAAAAGGGAA
TAAGGGCGACACGGAAATGTTGAATACTCATACTCTTCCTTTTTCAATATTATTGAAGCATTTATCAGGG
TTATTGTCTCATGAGCGGATACATATTTGAATGTATTTAGAAAAATAAACAAATAGGGGTTCCGCGCACA
TTTCCCCGAAAAGTGCCACCTGAC
Features (pLannotate 1.2.2; 33 found; start..end, strand, type, name):
     31..83      -  misc_feature   bom (fragment): basis of mobility region from pBR322
    238..617     +  enhancer       CMV enhancer: human cytomegalovirus immediate early enhancer
    618..817     +  promoter       CMV promoter: human cytomegalovirus (CMV) immediate early promoter
    835..1015    +  LTR            5' LTR (truncated): truncated 5' long terminal repeat (LTR) from HIV-1
   1062..1187    +  misc_feature   HIV-1 Ψ: packaging signal of human immunodeficiency virus type 1
   1171..1534    +  CDS            HIV-1 gag (fragment): gag protein from human immunodeficiency virus 1; gag
   1680..1913    +  misc_feature   RRE: The Rev response element (RRE) of HIV-1 allows for Rev-dependent mRNA export from the nucleus to the cytoplasm.
   2290..2390    +  CDS            Rev (fragment): human immunodeficiency virus 1 (HIV-1) Rev protein; rev; enhances nuclear export of unspliced and incompletely spliced viral mRNAs
   2440..2557    +  misc_feature   cPPT/CTS: central polypurine tract and central termination sequence of HIV-1
   2614..2680    +  CDS            small t antigen (fragment): SV40 (simian virus 40) small t antigen
   2687..3865    +  promoter       EF-1α promoter: strong constitutive promoter for human elongation factor EF-1α
   3878..4594    +  CDS            Clover: Clover is a basic (constitutively fluorescent) green/yellow fluorescent protein published in 2012, derived from Aequorea victoria. It is reported to be a rapidly-maturing weak dimer with high acid sensitivity.
   4595..6772    +  CDS            YTHDC1: YTDC1_HUMAN - Also known as KIAA1966 From Homo sapiens (Human).
   6848..7246    +  CDS            BSD: blasticidin S deaminase; Aspergillus terreus BSD; confers resistance to blasticidin
   7247..7268    +  misc_feature   MCS (fragment): pBluescript multiple cloning site
   7271..7859    +  misc_feature   WPRE: woodchuck hepatitis virus posttranscriptional regulatory element
   7796..8377    +  CDS            nef (fragment): NEF_HV1H2 - Experimental evidence at protein level: Swiss-Prot protein existence level 1. Extracellular Nef protein targets CD4(+) T-lymphocytes for apoptosis by interacting with CXCR4 surface receptors. From Human immunodeficiency virus type 1 group M subtype B (isolate HXB2) (HIV-1).
   8384..8564    +  LTR            5' LTR (truncated): truncated 5' long terminal repeat (LTR) from HIV-1
   8596..8820    +  polyA_signal   bGH poly(A) signal: bovine growth hormone polyadenylation signal
   8824..8845    +  promoter       SV40 promoter (fragment): SV40 enhancer and early promoter
   8866..9294    +  rep_origin     f1 ori (sequence partly withheld): f1 bacteriophage origin of replication; arrow indicates direction of (+) strand synthesis
   9308..9637    +  promoter       SV40 promoter: SV40 enhancer and early promoter
   9685..9732    +  promoter       EM7 promoter: synthetic bacterial promoter&nbsp
   9751..10125   +  CDS            BleoR: antibiotic-binding protein; Sh ble from Streptoalloteichus hindustanus; confers resistance to bleomycin, phleomycin, and Zeocin™
  10135..10260   +  CDS            ble (fragment): BLE_KLEPN - Experimental evidence at protein level: Swiss-Prot protein existence level 1. Binding protein with a strong affinity to the bleomycin family of antibiotics. Binds to CL990; an antimitotic-antibiotic compound. From Klebsiella pneumoniae.
  10255..10376   +  polyA_signal   SV40 poly(A) signal: SV40 polyadenylation signal
  10447..10469   -  protein_bind   lac operator (fragment): The lac repressor binds to the lac operator to inhibit transcription in E. coli. This inhibition can be relieved by adding lactose or isopropyl-β-D-thiogalactopyranoside (IPTG). lac repressor encoded by lacI
  10473..10503   -  promoter       lac promoter: promoter for the E. coli lac operon
  10518..10539   -  protein_bind   CAP binding site: CAP binding activates transcription in the presence of cAMP. E. coli catabolite activator protein
  10552..10644   -  CDS            lacI (fragment): lac repressor; lacI; The lac repressor binds to the lac operator to inhibit transcription in E. coli. This inhibition can be relieved by adding lactose or isopropyl-β-D-thiogalactopyranoside (IPTG).
  10827..11415   -  rep_origin     ori: high-copy-number ColE1/pMB1/pBR322/pUC origin of replication
  11586..12446   -  CDS            AmpR: β-lactamase; bla; confers resistance to ampicillin, carbenicillin, and related antibiotics
  12447..12551   -  promoter       AmpR promoter: bla
