[The description below was written by a language model from this plasmid's Addgene catalogue record and pLannotate feature annotations shown in this document.]
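Description:
pLenti-Ef1a-mClover-W377A/W428A YTHDC1-T2A-BSD-siRNA-Resistant is a 12.6 kb lentiviral transfer plasmid built to deliver a fluorescently tagged, m6A-binding-deficient form of human YTHDC1 into mammalian cells. It is maintained in E. coli through a high-copy ColE1/pUC-type origin with ampicillin resistance, and also carries an f1 origin. The viral genome is transcribed from a CMV enhancer/promoter fused to a truncated HIV-1 5' LTR. It contains the Ψ packaging signal with adjoining gag fragment, the RRE for Rev-dependent nuclear export, and the cPPT/CTS. At the downstream end are a WPRE, a second truncated LTR and a bGH polyadenylation signal. Outside the LTRs, the backbone retains an SV40/EM7-driven bleomycin/Zeocin resistance cassette, which would not be packaged into virus.

The payload is a single EF-1α promoter-driven open reading frame. mClover3, a green/yellow fluorescent protein, is fused to the N terminus of YTHDC1, followed according to the name by a T2A peptide and then blasticidin S deaminase. The T2A itself is not annotated in the feature table, but a short gap between the YTHDC1 and BSD coding sequences is consistent with it. This arrangement yields the tagged protein and the blasticidin marker as separate polypeptides from one transcript, so selected cells should also express the fusion. YTHDC1 carries the W377A and W428A substitutions, recorded as abolishing m6A binding, plus silent mutations that make the transcript resistant to siRNA. This design suits experiments in which endogenous YTHDC1 is knocked down and replaced by the binding-null mutant, allowing its localisation to be imaged and the dependence of YTHDC1 function on m6A recognition to be tested.
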