Addgene plasmid #177130: pLenti-Ef1a-mClover-W377A/W428A YTHDC1-T2A-BSD-siRNA-Resistant
Purpose: Generate lentivirus to introduce mClover tagged m6A binding null mutant W377A/W428A YTHDC1
Depositing lab: Wenbo Li. Depositing organization: University of Texas Health Science Center at Houston. Publication: Enhancer RNA m6A methylation facilitates transcriptional condensate formation and gene activation. Lee JH, Wang R, Xiong F, Krakowiak J, Liao Z, Nguyen PT, Moroz-Omori EV, Shao J, Zhu X, Bolt MJ, Wu H, Singh PK, Bi M, Shi CJ, Jamal N, Li G, Mistry R, Jung SY, Tsai KL, Ferreon JC, Stossi F, Caflisch A, Liu Z, Mancini MA, Li W. Mol Cell. 2021 Aug 19;81(16):3368-3385.e9. doi: 10.1016/j.molcel.2021.07.024. Epub 2021 Aug 9. PubMed 34375583.
Backbone
  Vector backbone: Addgene 61425
  Vector type: Lentiviral
  Selectable markers: Blasticidin
Growth in bacteria
  Bacterial resistance: Ampicillin, 100 μg/mL
  Growth temperature: 37°C
  Growth strain: NEB Stable
  Copy number: High Copy
Gene/Insert
  Gene/Insert name: YTHDC1
  Species: H. sapiens (human)
  Mutation: W428A/W377A (m6A binding defects), and siRNA resistant silent mutations
  Entrez Gene: YTHDC1 (a.k.a. YT521, YT521-B)
  Promoter: Ef1a
  Tag / fusion protein: mClover3 (N terminal on insert)
  Cloning method: Gibson Cloning
  Sequencing primers: 5′ n/a; 3′ n/a
Terms and licenses: Academic/Nonprofit Terms; Industry Terms: Not Available to Industry
How to cite: pLenti-Ef1a-mClover-W377A/W428A YTHDC1-T2A-BSD-siRNA-Resistant was a gift from Wenbo Li (Addgene plasmid # 177130 ; http://n2t.net/addgene:177130 ; RRID:Addgene_177130)
